Addgene plasmid #185886: pIT6EG7ml
Purpose: In vivo gene amplification (HamAmp) of limonene synthetic module at RPL25 locus (14 copy).
Depositing lab: Claudia Vickers. Publication: An in vivo gene amplification system for high level expression in Saccharomyces cerevisiae. Peng B, Esquirol L, Lu Z, Shen Q, Cheah LC, Howard CB, Scott C, Trau M, Dumsday G, Vickers CE. Nat Commun. 2022 May 24;13(1):2895. doi: 10.1038/s41467-022-30529-8. PubMed 35610221.
Backbone
  Vector backbone: pUC19
  Vector type: Yeast Expression
Growth in bacteria
  Bacterial resistance: Ampicillin, 100 μg/mL
  Growth temperature: 37°C
  Growth strain: DH5alpha
  Copy number: High Copy
Gene/Insert
  Gene/Insert name: see comments
  Species: Synthetic
  Mutation: ERG20 F96W N127W
  Cloning method: Gibson Cloning
Terms and licenses: Academic/Nonprofit Terms; Industry Terms: Not Available to Industry
Depositor comments: PRPL25(Arm 1)> Kl.LEU2>TKl.LEU2- TRPL25(Arm 3)- ARS305- PSk.GAL2>Y.FAST-EVBR1.2A-Ec.MBP-Linker-Ll.LS-6*G-ERG20F96W N127W>TRPL41B-PPDA1> RPL25(partial; Arm2)
How to cite: pIT6EG7ml was a gift from Claudia Vickers (Addgene plasmid # 185886 ; http://n2t.net/addgene:185886 ; RRID:Addgene_185886)
