[The description below was written by a language model from this plasmid's Addgene catalogue record and pLannotate feature annotations shown in this document.]
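Description:
pIT6EG7ml is a yeast integration and expression plasmid built on pUC19. It is propagated in E. coli at high copy through the ColE1/pUC origin and selected with ampicillin (AmpR/bla); remnants of the lacZα and lac promoter region of the backbone are also annotated. It was made for the HapAmp in vivo gene amplification system in Saccharomyces cerevisiae. According to the record, it delivers a limonene synthesis module to the RPL25 locus, where it is amplified to about 14 copies.

The depositor's map describes a cassette flanked and subdivided by RPL25-derived homology arms: the RPL25 promoter (arm 1), the RPL25 terminator (arm 3), and a partial RPL25 coding region (arm 2). The RPL25 promoter arm drives a Kluyveromyces lactis LEU2 marker with its own terminator, giving leucine prototrophy selection in yeast, and this is followed by ARS305, a yeast replication origin element.

The payload is a single open reading frame under a galactose-regulated GAL2 promoter, listed as Sk.GAL2. It encodes the Y-FAST fluorogen-activating reporter, which the automated annotation detects as a photoactive yellow protein homologue, then a 2A self-cleaving peptide. Next comes E. coli maltose-binding protein joined by a linker to a limonene synthase, which matches the Citrus (+)-limonene synthase in the feature table. A six-glycine linker connects this to ERG20 carrying F96W and N127W, changes generally used to favour geranyl diphosphate release over farnesyl diphosphate formation. The junction feature called 9xHis is an automated call sitting where the depositor places that linker, so it is probably not a real tag.

The fusion ends at the RPL41B terminator, after which a PDA1 promoter is placed upstream of the partial RPL25 arm. The BMH1 fragment annotated in this region probably reflects genomic sequence adjacent to that promoter rather than an intended part.
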