Features (pLannotate 1.2.2; 17 found; start..end, strand, type, name):
     12..1673    -  CDS            RLC1_CITSI (fragment): Experimental evidence at protein level: Swiss-Prot protein existence level 1. Catalyzes the conversion of geranyl diphosphate to (+)-(4R)- limonene (PubMed:28272875, PubMed:28272876). Produces exclusively the (+)-enantiomer (PubMed:28272875). Can use neryl diphosphate as substrate (PubMed:28272876). Has no activity with farnesyl diphosphate (PubMed:28272875). From Citrus sinensis (Sweet orange) (Citrus aurantium var. sinensis).
   1686..2795    -  CDS            malE (fragment): MALE_ECO57 - Experimental evidence at protein level: Swiss-Prot protein existence level 1. Part of the ABC transporter complex MalEFGK involved in maltose/maltodextrin import. Binds maltose and higher maltodextrins. From Escherichia coli O157:H7.
   2856..3230    -  CDS            pyp: PYP_HALHA - Experimental evidence at protein level: Swiss-Prot protein existence level 1. Photoactive blue light protein. Probably functions as a photoreceptor for a negative phototaxis response. From Halorhodospira halophila (Ectothiorhodospira halophila).
   4919..5998    -  CDS            LEU2: LEU3_YEAST - Experimental evidence at protein level: Swiss-Prot protein existence level 1. Catalyzes the oxidation of 3-carboxy-2-hydroxy-4- methylpentanoate (3-isopropylmalate) to 3-carboxy-4-methyl-2- oxopentanoate. The product decarboxylates to 4-methyl-2 oxopentanoate. From Saccharomyces cerevisiae (strain ATCC 204508 / S288c) (Baker's yeast).
   6598..6755    +  CDS            lacZα (fragment): LacZα fragment of β-galactosidase; lacZ fragment
   6761..6860    -  misc_feature   bom (fragment): basis of mobility region from pBR322
   6962..6997    -  CDS            rop (fragment): Rop protein, which maintains plasmids at low copy number; rop
   7092..7196    +  promoter       AmpR promoter: bla
   7197..8057    +  CDS            AmpR: β-lactamase; bla; confers resistance to ampicillin, carbenicillin, and related antibiotics
   8228..8816    +  rep_origin     ori: high-copy-number ColE1/pMB1/pBR322/pUC origin of replication
   8999..9091    +  CDS            lacI (fragment): lac repressor; lacI; The lac repressor binds to the lac operator to inhibit transcription in E. coli. This inhibition can be relieved by adding lactose or isopropyl-β-D-thiogalactopyranoside (IPTG).
   9104..9125    +  protein_bind   CAP binding site: CAP binding activates transcription in the presence of cAMP. E. coli catabolite activator protein
   9140..9170    +  promoter       lac promoter: promoter for the E. coli lac operon
   9174..9196    +  protein_bind   lac operator (fragment): The lac repressor binds to the lac operator to inhibit transcription in E. coli. This inhibition can be relieved by adding lactose or isopropyl-β-D-thiogalactopyranoside (IPTG). lac repressor encoded by lacI
  10027..10275   -  CDS            BMH1 (fragment): BMH1_YEAST - Experimental evidence at protein level: Swiss-Prot protein existence level 1. Involved in growth regulation. From Saccharomyces cerevisiae (strain ATCC 204508 / S288c) (Baker's yeast).
  10650..11702   -  CDS            ERG20: FPPS_YEAST - Also known as BOT3, FDS1, FPP1. Experimental evidence at protein level: Swiss-Prot protein existence level 1. Catalyzes the sequential condensation of isopentenyl pyrophosphate with the allylic pyrophosphates, dimethylallyl pyrophosphate, and then with the resultant geranylpyrophosphate to the ultimate product farnesyl pyrophosphate. From Saccharomyces cerevisiae (strain ATCC 204508 / S288c) (Baker's yeast).
  11702..13      +  CDS            9xHis (across the origin): 9xHis affinity tag
>Addgene plasmid #185886 | pIT6EG7ml | addgene full sequence | sequence record 370835 | Addgene NGS Result
CCACCACCACCACCCTTTGTACCTGGTGATGCGGTGAATGCCATGTGTTTATCTTCTAATGGAATAGGTT
GGAATAACAAAGTAAAACCGACATCAATGGTTTCTTGATTTTGTACACCGTGACCGTCACCATGCAAATA
CATGAAATGAGACATTCTAACTAAGTTCAACAAGAATTCGGTTGTAGTACCAGTCAATGGGGAGTCTTTA
TCTGCGGTGTAAGCATTAACCTTTTTCCACATTTGTCTCATCATATCCTTAATGTGTTGTCTGGCAACTT
CTTCTGATGCACCTGTTTCATGCATGTAGCATTGTATAGATTTAGGTACGTCACCTCTTTGAATTTCGTC
ACTGGAAGTACCTAAGTCATCTTGCAATCTGAAAATTTTTGAAGACCAGTGAACGATATCTGGGTTTGAT
TCCAAGAATTCCAATTCCTTTTTAATGATAGGGTTAGTACCACTCAAATAGGAGATTGTGATGATCAATG
GACCAGTGATTGAGACTAAACCGTTTTCCAAGTATTCTTCCAACTTAGGTGTGTACTTAGAATGGTACCA
CTTAGCCTCTACCAAATAGGCTTGTATCAAACCCAACCAAGCGTTTTTAATAGATAACAATAAGTCGAAA
TCTTGTTGCTTCAAAACGTAGTAAGCGAATTCGTTGACGAAGTTGTACAAGGCTAAAAAGCACATCTTCA
TGTAACCTGGCAAATGCTTTAATGCATAGTTGATATCCCATCTTTCAACAGCGTCTGTAAAGATTTCCAA
TTCATCCAAAGTACCGTATACGTCATAGATGTCATCTATAACGGTGATCAATGCAATAGAGATTGTCAAA
ACTCTTCTACAGTAAGCGAATTGAGGTTCAAAGGCAATACCCATTGACCATAAGAAAGATGCGACCAATC
TATTTCTAGCGAATGACAACTTTTCACCCAAACCGGTATCCTTCCACCAACCAGAGATTTCCTTCAATTC
TTCTTGATAGATGGCTTGTAATGTATTGAATTCCATCTTTGCCAATTCCAACAACAAGTGGTTCTTATCT
TCTCTTCTTTCGTATATATGGATGAACCATCTTGCTTCCAACATAGGAACTTTCCAATGCAATGGTAATT
CCAAGGCTCTCTTTGCTTGTTCAGCTACGAAAACATCTTCTTCCATATTTTTACTTATCATAACTTCCTT
CAAGTGTTTGGAAGTGAATTGCCATGCTTCTTCCATTATACTTTCACCTTCCAATGAGTAGTAAGAAGCT
TCATGCAAGGACAATATACCCTTGAAGTCATCACAAATAAAACCACCTTGGTCATCCTTGAAACCGTTAA
AAACTTCTTGACTGACTGGGTAACCGTGTTGTCTTAACAATCTGAATTCCAAGGAAGTAGCGTACAAATT
TTCCTTTCTCCAGTTGTAATCCTTATTGTTGTTATAGATGTTGTTCAAGATGTTTCTGATTTCGGTTTCA
AATCTATGGGCTAAACCCAATCTTTGCAAGTTATCAATCAATTCCAATTGGTCCAAAGGTTCGATGACAT
CTTTGATGGCTATCTTTACTTTACCACGTAATTCTTCTGCTCTTCTCTTGTATGCTTCGTCGGTGTAGTT
AGAGTTCAAGGATTGTAAAAAGTCGTGGTCCCAAATGGATGGTTGATAGTTAGCTGATCTTCTACCAGAA
CCTGGCTTAGTGATTCTAGTTTGGGCATCCTTCAAGGCTTCGTCAACAGTTTGTCTACCGGAAGCGGCGT
TGATGACAGCAGTACGGACGGCATACCAGAAAGCAGACATTTGTGGAATATTAGGCATGATTTCACCCTT
TTGAGCGTTTTCCATAGTAGCAGCAATTCTTGGATCTTTAGCCAATTCTTCTTCGTAAGATTTCAAGGCG
ACAGCACCCAATGGTTTATCTTTGTTAACGGCTTCCAAACCTTCGTCAGTTAACAAGTAGTTTTCCAAAA
ATTCCTTAGCCAATTCCTTATTTGGAGAAGCAGCGTTGATACCAGCAGACAAAACACCAACAAATGGTTT
GGATGGTTGACCCTTAAAGGTAGGCAAGACAGTAACACCATAGTTGACCTTAGAAGTGTCAATGTTGGAC
CAGGCCCAAGGACCGTTGATGGTCATAGCAGTTTCACCTTTGTTGAAAGCAGCTTCAGCGATGGAGTAAT
CGGTGTCAGCATTCATATGCTTGTTTTTAATCAAATCGACCAAGAAAGTCAAACCAGCTTTAGCACCGGC
GTTGTCAACACCAACGTCCTTAATATCGTATTTACCATTTTCGTACTTAAAAGCGTAACCACCGTCAGCA
GCGATTAAAGGCCAAGTGAAGTATGGTTCTTGTAAGTTGAACATCAAAGCGGATTTACCTTTAGCTTTCA
ATTCTTTATCCAAAGCTGGGATTTCTTCCCAAGTTTTTGGTGGATTAGGTAACAAATCCTTGTTATAGAT
CAAAGACAAGGCTTCAACAGCAATTGGGTAAGCAATCAACTTACCGTTGTATCTGACAGCATCCCAAGTG
AATGGGTACAACTTATCTTGGAAAGCCTTATCTGGGGTAATTTCAGCTAACAAACCAGATTGGGCGTAAC
CACCAAATCTATCGTGAGCCCAAAAGATAATATCTGGACCGTCACCAGTAGCAGCAACTTGTGGGAATTT
TTCTTCTAATTTGTCTGGGTGTTCGACGGTGACTTTGATACCAGTATCCTTTTCAAACTTCTTACCGACT
TCGGCTAAACCGTTGTAACCTTTGTCACCGTTAATCCAGATAACCAACTTACCTTCTTCAATTTTTGGAC
CTGGGTTAAGTTCAACGTCACCAGCCAACTTCAACAAAGAGAAGTTAGTAGCACCAACTCTTTTAACGAA
AACCCAGTAAGAGTCACCAGATAAAGCCTTTTTCATGTGAACTTTAACCTTAGTTGGACCTCTGGAAGTT
GGGATCATCCATTCAAACATAGTGTTTAAGTTACCAGAAGCAACACCTTCCTTAAACTTACCATAGAACT
CTGGAGAGTCAGTACCTGGAGCAACGTCCTTAAAGAAGTTCTTACCAATAACTTGTTTTGGATCTCTACC
AGTAATATCACCTTCAGCAGCATTGTATTGCAAAATGTTACCATCACCGTCCAATTGAATAGCACCGAAA
GCTAAACCGTCTAATTGACCATCATCCATTTTAGCCAAAGTGTTTTCAATATCTTCAGAACCGAAAGCAA
CGTGTTCCATTTTGGATCCACTGTAAAAACTTTTTTTATTATACTATTTTCTATTGTTTAATAGTCGTTG
TTCTTGTGGATATATGAACAAGTAATCAAAAAAGTTATCACAAATGAACTCAGATATATTTCAGCCGAAT
GGCTAGAGTTTATATATGTCTGTCTAACCCACACTTTTTCCGCATTTTATTCCTCAACTCATCCCTCCCT
TGAACAACGACTGCTAACAACGTCTCACTCTAAAATCTTTACACGTTTAGCTTTACAGGAGGAGCATAAT
TGACTTTTGTTCCTATTTCAAGTTGGGAAGGGCTTACTTTAGCATTAGCTCGGAGTGGTCCACCCCGGAA
CTATGGCCTGCGGAAATACTCTCACAGGCACATGGCCCCTGAACTGCGGGGAGTGTGCCGCACGGAAGAG
TGAGCGCCGGTGCCTACCGGAAGAACCCCTTCCTCAGTATTTGAGCACGTGACTCGAATGCTGGCCGCAA
AAAAGAAAAAAGAATGTAATCCGGTTGAGCCGCCCCGGAAGACGCTTTTCCGGTAGTTAATTCTTTATAC
ATTACTGGAACAGATTCTGCTCCGTTTAATTAGACTTGGATGCAAGGTTGCCTGTGATAGCTTTAGTGGG
TCTATTCTACGGCCTTCTAATGGCACCGTTATGACCTGGATCTGGTACGTCTGTACGATTAGCGGGGCAA
GTTCAAATAAAATTGGTTTACTCGAGTTAATTTATCTCATGAAGTAATGATACCTCAGCGATGTGCTCGC
TCGTTAGTATGCTTCATAAATTCATTATTATTTTTTTTTGGAAGTGTTTTTCGACAAAAGTTGCATTTTT
ACGAAGGATATGTAAACTCAAGAAGTACTAAATAAATATAAATACAATTCGAAAATTTGAAAAAAGTAGG
AGACAACACTTTCCTTCCTCACGAAGAAGTTAAGCTTGAGCATCGGACCGAAGCATAAGAATGCAGCAAA
TTGATAATATTCCCGTTAAGCCAGTCGTAGGAAAAGGAAAAGAATGAGTAGCAAATGTCACACAACAAAC
GCGCACCATCCCTACATACACAAACACACACACACACACACATATATATATATTCTACCCCATATAAGCG
AGTGATTCATCATGAAAAGAATTTATCACTTCGAATTTAAATAATAACATTCTTACCTGATGTACAACTC
TTTACTCTCATCTTGCGAAAAGAAAAGGGCAGGGTGCCGCTGAAACAGCGGCGTTGCTGATGAAAATAAC
CCTGTGTTTTCGCCTCATTCTCTCAAAACCTTCACAGATCCTTTTCTTGTTATAGCCTCAATAAAATCAC
AGTACACTAACACGTAATTATAAATAGTAACCGGAACCCTCGCTGCAATACGCAAATTGGTACCTACTTT
GTAAGGCACAGGAAACCCCGTGCACTCTGCCACTACACTTTATTTACGCTTAATCATGAATTTAACATGT
TATGAAAGATTTATTGTATATTTAAAGAAAAATTTAAAAATAATATTAAATTTATTAATTAAACCAATTA
GAGCTAGCTTTGGGCCCGCAGGCTAACCGGAACCTGTATTATTTAGTTTATGCTACGTTAAATAAAGACC
TTTCGTTCACATAACTGAATGTGTAATGGCCTTGAGATTTCAAGCATACCAAGTTGGTGGAGACGGGGTC
GTTACAAAAGACTCTTTAAGCCAAGATTTCCTTGACAGCCTTGGCGATAGCATCGCCAACCTCAGTGGTA
GAGTTAGAACCACCAAGGTCACCGGTTCTGACACCTGCATCCAAGACATTTCTAACAGCTTCTTCAAGAG
CCCTACCTTCTTCAACCAAATCCAAGGATAACTTCAACATCATAGCTGCAGATAAGATGGTAGCAATTGG
GTTAACCTTGTTTGCTGGTAAATCTGGGGCAGAACCATGACATGGTTCGTACAAACCGAATGCCTTGTTA
GTGTCAGGTAGGGAAGCTAGAGATGCAGAAGGTAATAAACCCAAAGAACCTGGAATAACAGAGGCTTCAT
CGGAGATAATATCACCAAACATGTTGTTGGTAATAACAACACCGTTTAGCTTAGTTGGTGATTTAACCAA
AATCATAGCAGCAGAGTCGATCAATTGGTGCTGAACAGTTAATTGTGGGAACTCAGTCTTGATGGTTTCT
TCAACAGTCTTTCTCCACAATCTGGAAGAGGCAAGCACGTTAGCCTTGTCAAGAGACCAGATTGGTAATG
GTGGGTTTTGTTGCAATGCCAAGAAAGCAGCCATTCTTGTAATTCTTTGAACTTCAGGAACACTGTATTT
CTCAGAGTCCCAAGCAACTCCGTCACCTTCATCTTCTTTTCTTTCACCAAAGTAGATACCACCAACCAAT
TCTCTAACGACGACGAAATCGGTACCCTTTGCATATTCAGGCTTCAAAGGAGAAAGATCTAGTAAAGAAT
CAGAAGCAAAGTTACATGGTCTCAAGTTGGCGTATAGACCCAATTCCTTTCTGATCTTCAATAGACCTTG
TTCTGGTCTAACTGCGCCCGTACCCCATTTTGGACCACCAACAGCACCTAGTAAGACAGCATCGGCTTTC
TTAGAGGCTTCTAGAGCTTCATCTGGTAAAGGAGTGCCAGTGGCATCGATGGCAGCACCCCCGATCAAGT
GATGTTGGAAATTGAACTTAATTTCTGGACGGACTTCAGCAATGGCATTCAAGACCTTAATAGCTTCGTC
AGTAACTTCTTTACCGACGTGATCACCCGGTAGGACAACGATATTCTTAGACATTTTGCGGCCGCTTTAT
CTTATTGATCTTCTTTGTTTAGCCTTTTCAACAGCAGAAGAAAAGCATATGAGATACATTTAAAATTGTT
TTAAAATAATTTTAAAAGATAATATCTAAAAGATTGTATGCATACGAACGAAGTTGCATTGGGAAGCCCC
AACGCAGTGAGGCAAGCCGAAGGTAGAAAGAAAATCCCCTTGTGCGTCCAGTGAGAAACAGCAAGCAGTG
GGTAGGAAGGCCCAGTTTAGCCTGACTGTTCCAACGGGGCTCCCAGGCTGAGGAAATGCTTCTCTCCGTA
ATGGGAGAGCCTAACTCCAGAGCGTGGACTTCGGCTCACGGTTTTCTCTTTTTTTGGCGCACAATGACTG
CTGAGACAAAAAAAGAAAGCAACTCCATGTAAACACCCGTACATATTAAATAAGTGACCCATGCCTCCTC
ATCTCTTCATTGCAAAGTACGGAAACCGTTAGATTGGTACCAACAAGGTTGCTATATCGGGCATACAAGA
TAAGAAACTTAAAGAACGCCGAGACAAGAATATGTAATGATAAGCCTCCTCCGGGGTGTTAGACTGATTA
GTACATGTTTAAACTGAATTCACTGGCCGTCGTTTTACAACGTCGTGACTGGGAAAACCCTGGCGTTACC
CAACTTAATCGCCTTGCAGCACATCCCCCTTTCGCCAGCTGGCGTAATAGCGAAGAGGCCCGCACCGATC
GCCCTTCCCAACAGTTGCGCAGCCTGAATGGCGAATGGCGCCTGATGCGGTATTTTCTCCTTACGCATCT
GTGCGGTATTTCACACCGCATATGGTGCACTCTCAGTACAATCTGCTCTGATGCCGCATAGTTAAGCCAG
CCCCGACACCCGCCAACACCCGCTGACGCGCCCTGACGGGCTTGTCTGCTCCCGGCATCCGCTTACAGAC
AAGCTGTGACCGTCTCCGGGAGCTGCATGTGTCAGAGGTTTTCACCGTCATCACCGAAACGCGCGAGACG
AAAGGGCCTCGTGATACGCCTATTTTTATAGGTTAATGTCATGATAATAATGGTTTCTTAGACGTCAGGT
GGCACTTTTCGGGGAAATGTGCGCGGAACCCCTATTTGTTTATTTTTCTAAATACATTCAAATATGTATC
CGCTCATGAGACAATAACCCTGATAAATGCTTCAATAATATTGAAAAAGGAAGAGTATGAGTATTCAACA
TTTCCGTGTCGCCCTTATTCCCTTTTTTGCGGCATTTTGCCTTCCTGTTTTTGCTCACCCAGAAACGCTG
GTGAAAGTAAAAGATGCTGAAGATCAGTTGGGTGCACGAGTGGGTTACATCGAACTGGATCTCAACAGCG
GTAAGATCCTTGAGAGTTTTCGCCCCGAAGAACGTTTTCCAATGATGAGCACTTTTAAAGTTCTGCTATG
TGGCGCGGTATTATCCCGTATTGACGCCGGGCAAGAGCAACTCGGTCGCCGCATACACTATTCTCAGAAT
GACTTGGTTGAGTACTCACCAGTCACAGAAAAGCATCTTACGGATGGCATGACAGTAAGAGAATTATGCA
GTGCTGCCATAACCATGAGTGATAACACTGCGGCCAACTTACTTCTGACAACGATCGGAGGACCGAAGGA
GCTAACCGCTTTTTTGCACAACATGGGGGATCATGTAACTCGCCTTGATCGTTGGGAACCGGAGCTGAAT
GAAGCCATACCAAACGACGAGCGTGACACCACGATGCCTGTAGCAATGGCAACAACGTTGCGCAAACTAT
TAACTGGCGAACTACTTACTCTAGCTTCCCGGCAACAATTAATAGACTGGATGGAGGCGGATAAAGTTGC
AGGACCACTTCTGCGCTCGGCCCTTCCGGCTGGCTGGTTTATTGCTGATAAATCTGGAGCCGGTGAGCGT
GGGTCTCGCGGTATCATTGCAGCACTGGGGCCAGATGGTAAGCCCTCCCGTATCGTAGTTATCTACACGA
CGGGGAGTCAGGCAACTATGGATGAACGAAATAGACAGATCGCTGAGATAGGTGCCTCACTGATTAAGCA
TTGGTAACTGTCAGACCAAGTTTACTCATATATACTTTAGATTGATTTAAAACTTCATTTTTAATTTAAA
AGGATCTAGGTGAAGATCCTTTTTGATAATCTCATGACCAAAATCCCTTAACGTGAGTTTTCGTTCCACT
GAGCGTCAGACCCCGTAGAAAAGATCAAAGGATCTTCTTGAGATCCTTTTTTTCTGCGCGTAATCTGCTG
CTTGCAAACAAAAAAACCACCGCTACCAGCGGTGGTTTGTTTGCCGGATCAAGAGCTACCAACTCTTTTT
CCGAAGGTAACTGGCTTCAGCAGAGCGCAGATACCAAATACTGTTCTTCTAGTGTAGCCGTAGTTAGGCC
ACCACTTCAAGAACTCTGTAGCACCGCCTACATACCTCGCTCTGCTAATCCTGTTACCAGTGGCTTCTGC
CAGTGGCGATAAGTCGTGTCTTACCGGGTTGGACTCAAGACGATAGTTACCGGATAAGGCGCAGCGGTCG
GGCTGAACGGGGGGTTCGTGCACACAGCCCAGCTTGGAGCGAACGACCTACACCGAACTGAGATACCTAC
AGCGTGAGCTATGAGAAAGCGCCACGCTTCCCGAAGGGAGAAAGGCGGACAGGTATCCGGTAAGCGGCAG
GGTCGGAACAGGAGAGCGCACGAGGGAGCTTCCAGGGGGAAACGCCTGGTATCTTTATAGTCCTGTCGGG
TTTCGCCACCTCTGACTTGAGCGTCGATTTTTGTGATGCTCGTCAGGGGGGCGGAGCCTATGGAAAAACG
CCAGCAACGCGGCCTTTTTACGGTTCCTGGCCTTTTGCTGGCCTTTTGCTCACATGTTCTTTCCTGCGTT
ATCCCCTGATTCTGTGGATAACCGTATTACCGCCTTTGAGTGAGCTGATACCGCTCGCCGCAGCCGAACG
ACCGAGCGCAGCGAGTCAGTGAGCGAGGAAGCGGAAGAGCGCCCAATACGCAAACCGCCTCTCCCCGCGC
GTTGGCCGATTCATTAATGCAGCTGGCACGACAGGTTTCCCGACTGGAAAGCGGGCAGTGAGCGCAACGC
AATTAATGTGAGTTAGCTCACTCATTAGGCACCCCAGGCTTTACACTTTATGCTTCCGGCTCGTATGTTG
TGTGGAATTGTGAGCGGATAACAATTTCACACAGGAAACAGCTATGACCATGATTACGCCAAGCTTGTTT
AAACTATGTTCCTTGATACCTCGACGTGGAGCACGAAATAGAAGAAAAAAGTATAATGAGGATGGAATAA
TTTTCTTGAATCTGAGCAGAAAAACGAACGAACACTCTAATGGATTTGTTAATGGCTGTTGGTAGTAAAA
AGAACAACTTCCACAGCATCAACGCTTCTATCAAAACGATTGCTAATAAACTGTTGAGCCCGATAATTAC
GTTGCTCACCATATCTTAATCAAGTCCTTAATGCACTATTCTTGTCGTCGGATAGTTTATTTACGTGTGG
TTTTCGTATCTCATCAATATCAACTCTACTAGTTCCCATCTATCTTCCTCTCAATTTTCTCGTGCTATTA
ATATTGCAGTTCACATACCAGATGGAGCCATTGGCACAAATGTGGTTTCCTTTCTTATTGCTGTATCCAA
CTTTTGTGAAGCTACAGGTGCGACAAACATAAAAAAGTTCTTGCCGTTAAGAAGCTGAAGTTGCTTCTCG
CTATACCAGAGGGGATTATTGTCGGGAGTCATGATGCGACATTTACCCGGTTGAGTAAGGAAGGGGTGGA
GGAATCAGAAGAGAGATAAACAAACATACACGTCAAAACAGTATAGTTCAAGTAACACATATAGACATGT
ACACGCGCGATTACGTGTGTACGTGCACATGTTAATGTTATATACATATATAGATATAGATATATAATTG
CAATAATGAACTACAAATTATTATACCCCCGTTCTTTTTTTTTTCTTTTTTTTAGTAATTTTTCTTTAGA
TTTATCGGAATACTTACTTTGGTGCTTCACCTTCGGCGGCAGCAGGTGGCTGCTGTTGCTGATGTTGTTG
TTGTTGTTGTTGGTCTTCAGCTTGACCGGACTCGGACATGTCTGAAGTCCATAAGGTTAAATTGTCCCTT
AGCAGTTGCATGATAAGTGTGCTATCTTTGTATGATTCTTCAGACAGAGTGTCCAACTCAGCAATAGCGT
CGTCAAAAGCTTGCTTGGCCAAATGGCAGGCTTTGTCTGGAGAGTTTTGAATTTCGCATGCAAATCATTA
CGACCGAGATTCCCGGGTCACGCCACAGAAACCTCAGAATAAGCTAAAGGGTAATATAATAAAGCCCTTC
GATTCAATAATAGCATTACCCAAGAGGCATAGCGGCAAACTAAGTTGACAACACAAAATCAAATCGCTTC
ATTTTTATTTTATTAATGATATTTTATTAGAGAGGAAATTATGTAATATCTAGATATTAAATATAAAGTA
GATCTCTGTCTAAAATATTCTTAACAAAATCTTATATTCGAAAGGATGACGGTCCAATCAAAGGATTGTA
TAAGAGAAATTAGTTTTCGAAATCAATTTTTACTTGACCTGAACTTAACGATTTGCTCTCAATCCGCCCA
TGGTTACTATTTACTTCTCTTGTAAACCTTGTTCAAGAACGCAGTTAAGACATCAGCTTTGAAGCCACGA
GACTCATCGACCTGAGAAATTTTGGCCTTCAAATCCTTGGCAATAGACTCTTCATATTCGTGGTATAGCT
GTTCAATTTTCAAGTCATTGAAAATCTTTTTGCATTTGGCTTCTGCGACTGAGTCCTTCTTACCGTAATT
TTCGTCTAAAGTCTTTCTTTGTTCTGCGGAAGCAAGTTCTAATGCCTTGTTGATTACCCAAGAACATTTG
TTATCTTGGATATCTGTACCGATCTTACCGATCTGTTCTGGGGTACCGAAGCAGTCTAAGTAGTCATCTT
GAATTTGGAAGTATTCACCCAATGGAATCAAGACATCTCTGGCTTGTTTCAAATCCTTTTCATCCGTGAT
ACCGGCAACGTACATGGCCAATGCGACAGGCAAGTAGAAAGAATAGTAAGCAGTCTTGAAAGTAACTATG
AAGGAGTGCTTCTTTAGGGAGAACTTACTCAAGTCGACTTTGTCTTCAGGTGCAGTGATTAAGTCCATCA
ATTGGCCCAATTCGGTTTGGAAGGTGACCTCATGGAACAATTCGGTGATATCTATGTAGTATTTTTCGTT
TCTGAAGTGAGATTTCAAAAGCTTGTAGATAGCAGCCTCTAACATGAATGCGTCCCAGATGGCAATTTCC
CCAACTTCAGGAACCTTGTACCAACATGGTTGGCCTCTTCTGGTAATGGACTTGTCCATCATATCATCGG
CGACCAACCAGTAAGCCTGCAACAACTCAATGCACCAACCTAGAATGGCAACCTTTTCGTATTCTTCTTG
CCCCAATTGTTCAACGGTCTTGTTGGAGAGAATAGCATACGTGTCCACAACGGACAAACCTCTATTTAGC
TTACCGCCTGGAGTGTTGTAGTTCAATGAGTGGGCATACCAGTCACATGCTTCCTTAGGCATACCGTAAG
CCAAAAGCGATGCGTTCAATTCCTCTACTAATTTAGGGAAAACGTTCAAGAATCTCTCTCTCCTAATTTC
TTTTTCTGAAGCACCACCACCACCA
